>Addgene plasmid #44081 | pTF271 (pFA6a-TEV-6xGly-12xHis-HphMX) | depositor full sequence | sequence record 61675 | pTF271 (pFA6a-TEV-6xGly-12xHis-HphMX) sequence 4482 bps
CATTGGAAAACGTTCTTCGGGGCGAAAACTCTCAAGGATCTTACCGCTGTTGAGATCCAGTTCGATGTAA
CCCACTCGTGCACCCAACTGATCTTCAGCATCTTTTACTTTCACCAGCGTTTCTGGGTGAGCAAAAACAG
GAAGGCAAAATGCCGCAAAAAAGGGAATAAGGGCGACACGGAAATGTTGAATACTCATACTCTTCCTTTT
TCAATATTATTGAAGCATTTATCAGGGTTATTGTCTCATGAGCGGATACATATTTGAATGTATTTAGAAA
AATAAACAAATAGGGGTTCCGCGCACATTTCCCCGAAAAGTGCCACCTGACGTCTAAGAAACCATTATTA
TCATGACATTAACCTATAAAAATAGGCGTATCACGAGGCCCTTTCGTCTCGCGCGTTTCGGTGATGACGG
TGAAAACCTCTGACACATGCAGCTCCCGGAGACGGTCACAGCTTGTCTGTAAGCGGATGCCGGGAGCAGA
CAAGCCCGTCAGGGCGCGTCAGCGGGTGTTGGCGGGTGTCGGGGCTGGCTTAACTATGCGGCATCAGAGC
AGATTGTACTGAGAGTGCACCATATGGACATATTGTCGTTAGAACGCGGCTACAATTAATACATAACCTT
ATGTATCATACACATACGATTTAGGTGACACTATAGAACGCGGCCGCCAGCTGAAGCTTCGTACGCTGCA
GGTCGACGGATCCCCGGGTTAATTAACGAGAATTTATACTTCCAAGGTTCTGGTGGAGGCGGTGGAGGCT
CTAGACATCACCACCATCATCACCACCATCATCATCACCATTGACTCGAGGCGCGCCACTTCTAAATAAG
CGAATTTCTTATGATTTATGATTTTTATTATTAAATAAGTTATAAAAAAAATAAGTGTATACAAATTTTA
AAGTGACTCTTAGGTTTTAAAACGAAAATTCTTATTCTTGAGTAACTCTTTCCTGTAGGTCAGGTTGCTT
TCTCAGGTATAGTATGAGGTCGCTCTTATTGACCACACCTCTACCGGCAGATCCGCTAGGGATAACAGGG
TAATATAGATCTGTTTAGCTTGCCTCGTCCCCGCCGGGTCACCCGGCCAGCGACATGGAGGCCCAGAATA
CCCTCCTTGACAGTCTTGACGTGCGCAGCTCAGGGGCATGATGTGACTGTCGCCCGTACATTTAGCCCAT
ACATCCCCATGTATAATCATTTGCATCCATACATTTTGATGGCCGCACGGCGCGAAGCAAAAATTACGGC
TCCTCGCTGCAGACCTGCGAGCAGGGAAACGCTCCCCTCACAGACGCGTTGAATTGTCCCCACGCCGCGC
CCCTGTAGAGAAATATAAAAGGTTAGGATTTGCCACTGAGGTTCTTCTTTCATATACTTCCTTTTAAAAT
CTTGCTAGGATACAGTTCTCACATCACATCCGAACATAAACAACCATGGGTAAAAAGCCTGAACTCACCG
CGACGTCTGTCGAGAAGTTTCTGATCGAAAAGTTCGACAGCGTCTCCGACCTGATGCAGCTCTCGGAGGG
CGAAGAATCTCGTGCTTTCAGCTTCGATGTAGGAGGGCGTGGATATGTCCTGCGGGTAAATAGCTGCGCC
GATGGTTTCTACAAAGATCGTTATGTTTATCGGCACTTTGCATCGGCCGCGCTCCCGATTCCGGAAGTGC
TTGACATTGGGGAATTCAGCGAGAGCCTGACCTATTGCATCTCCCGCCGTGCACAGGGTGTCACGTTGCA
AGACCTGCCTGAAACCGAACTGCCCGCTGTTCTGCAGCCGGTCGCGGAGGCCATGGATGCGATCGCTGCG
GCCGATCTTAGCCAGACGAGCGGGTTCGGCCCATTCGGACCGCAAGGAATCGGTCAATACACTACATGGC
GTGATTTCATATGCGCGATTGCTGATCCCCATGTGTATCACTGGCAAACTGTGATGGACGACACCGTCAG
TGCGTCCGTCGCGCAGGCTCTCGATGAGCTGATGCTTTGGGCCGAGGACTGCCCCGAAGTCCGGCACCTC
GTGCACGCGGATTTCGGCTCCAACAATGTCCTGACGGACAATGGCCGCATAACAGCGGTCATTGACTGGA
GCGAGGCGATGTTCGGGGATTCCCAATACGAGGTCGCCAACATCTTCTTCTGGAGGCCGTGGTTGGCTTG
TATGGAGCAGCAGACGCGCTACTTCGAGCGGAGGCATCCGGAGCTTGCAGGATCGCCGCGGCTCCGGGCG
TATATGCTCCGCATTGGTCTTGACCAACTCTATCAGAGCTTGGTTGACGGCAATTTCGATGATGCAGCTT
GGGCGCAGGGTCGATGCGACGCAATCGTCCGATCCGGAGCCGGGACTGTCGGGCGTACACAAATCGCCCG
CAGAAGCGCGGCCGTCTGGACCGATGGCTGTGTAGAAGTACTCGCCGATAGTGGAAACCGACGCCCCAGC
ACTCGTCCGAGGGCAAAGGAATAATCAGTACTGACAATAAAAAGATTCTTGTTTTCAAGAACTTGTCATT
TGTATAGTTTTTTTATATTGTAGTTGTTCTATTTTAATCAAATGTTAGCGTGATTTATATTTTTTTTCGC
CTCGACATCATCTGCCCAGATGCGAAGTTAAGTGCGCAGAAAGTAATATCATGCGTCAATCGTATGTGAA
TGCTGGTCGCTATACTGCTGTCGATTCGATACTAACGCCGCCATCCAGTGTCGAAAACGAGCTCGAATTC
ATCGATGATATCAGATCCACTAGTGGCCTATGCGGCCGCGGATCTGCCGGTCTCCCTATAGTGAGTCGTA
TTAATTTCGATAAGCCAGGTTAACCTGCATTAATGAATCGGCCAACGCGCGGGGAGAGGCGGTTTGCGTA
TTGGGCGCTCTTCCGCTTCCTCGCTCACTGACTCGCTGCGCTCGGTCGTTCGGCTGCGGCGAGCGGTATC
AGCTCACTCAAAGGCGGTAATACGGTTATCCACAGAATCAGGGGATAACGCAGGAAAGAACATGTGAGCA
AAAGGCCAGCAAAAGGCCAGGAACCGTAAAAAGGCCGCGTTGCTGGCGTTTTTCCATAGGCTCCGCCCCC
CTGACGAGCATCACAAAAATCGACGCTCAAGTCAGAGGTGGCGAAACCCGACAGGACTATAAAGATACCA
GGCGTTTCCCCCTGGAAGCTCCCTCGTGCGCTCTCCTGTTCCGACCCTGCCGCTTACCGGATACCTGTCC
GCCTTTCTCCCTTCGGGAAGCGTGGCGCTTTCTCAATGCTCACGCTGTAGGTATCTCAGTTCGGTGTAGG
TCGTTCGCTCCAAGCTGGGCTGTGTGCACGAACCCCCCGTTCAGCCCGACCGCTGCGCCTTATCCGGTAA
CTATCGTCTTGAGTCCAACCCGGTAAGACACGACTTATCGCCACTGGCAGCAGCCACTGGTAACAGGATT
AGCAGAGCGAGGTATGTAGGCGGTGCTACAGAGTTCTTGAAGTGGTGGCCTAACTACGGCTACACTAGAA
GGACAGTATTTGGTATCTGCGCTCTGCTGAAGCCAGTTACCTTCGGAAAAAGAGTTGGTAGCTCTTGATC
CGGCAAACAAACCACCGCTGGTAGCGGTGGTTTTTTTGTTTGCAAGCAGCAGATTACGCGCAGAAAAAAA
GGATCTCAAGAAGATCCTTTGATCTTTTCTACGGGGTCTGACGCTCAGTGGAACGAAAACTCACGTTAAG
GGATTTTGGTCATGAGATTATCAAAAAGGATCTTCACCTAGATCCTTTTAAATTAAAAATGAAGTTTTAA
ATCAATCTAAAGTATATATGAGTAAACTTGGTCTGACAGTTACCAATGCTTAATCAGTGAGGCACCTATC
TCAGCGATCTGTCTATTTCGTTCATCCATAGTTGCCTGACTCCCCGTCGTGTAGATAACTACGATACGGG
AGGGCTTACCATCTGGCCCCAGTGCTGCAATGATACCGCGAGACCCACGCTCACCGGCTCCAGATTTATC
AGCAATAAACCAGCCAGCCGGAAGGGCCGAGCGCAGAAGTGGTCCTGCAACTTTATCCGCCTCCATCCAG
TCTATTAATTGTTGCCGGGAAGCTAGAGTAAGTAGTTCGCCAGTTAATAGTTTGCGCAACGTTGTTGCCA
TTGCTACAGGCATCGTGGTGTCACGCTCGTCGTTTGGTATGGCTTCATTCAGCTCCGGTTCCCAACGATC
AAGGCGAGTTACATGATCCCCCATGTTGTGCAAAAAAGCGGTTAGCTCCTTCGGTCCTCCGATCGTTGTC
AGAAGTAAGTTGGCCGCAGTGTTATCACTCATGGTTATGGCAGCACTGCATAATTCTCTTACTGTCATGC
CATCCGTAAGATGCTTTTCTGTGACTGGTGAGTACTCAACCAAGTCATTCTGAGAATAGTGTATGCGGCG
ACCGAGTTGCTCTTGCCCGGCGTCAATACGGGATAATACCGCGCCACATAGCAGAACTTTAAAAGTGCTC
AT
Features (pLannotate 1.2.2; 10 found; start..end, strand, type, name):
    199..303     -  promoter       AmpR promoter: bla
    398..433     +  CDS            rop (fragment): Rop protein, which maintains plasmids at low copy number; rop
    535..586     +  misc_feature   bom (fragment): basis of mobility region from pBR322
    649..667     +  promoter       SP6 promoter: promoter for bacteriophage SP6 RNA polymerase
    840..1027    +  terminator     ADH1 terminator: S. cerevisiae ADH1; transcription terminator for the S. cerevisiae alcohol dehydrogenase 1 (ADH1) gene
   1102..2677    +  gene           hphMX6: yeast selectable marker conferring hygromycin resistance
   2785..2803    -  promoter       T7 promoter: promoter for bacteriophage T7 RNA polymerase
   2825..2878    -  CDS            lacI (fragment): lac repressor; lacI; The lac repressor binds to the lac operator to inhibit transcription in E. coli. This inhibition can be relieved by adding lactose or isopropyl-β-D-thiogalactopyranoside (IPTG).
   3061..3649    -  rep_origin     ori: high-copy-number ColE1/pMB1/pBR322/pUC origin of replication
   3820..198     -  CDS            AmpR (across the origin): β-lactamase; bla; confers resistance to ampicillin, carbenicillin, and related antibiotics
