[The description below was written by a language model from this plasmid's Addgene catalogue record and pLannotate feature annotations shown in this document.]
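Description:
pTF271 (pFA6a-TEV-6xGly-12xHis-HphMX) is a template plasmid of the pFA6a family used for PCR-based C-terminal tagging of genes at their chromosomal loci in budding yeast. It is catalogued as an empty backbone because it is not meant to carry a gene of interest or to replicate in yeast; no yeast origin is annotated. It is instead maintained in E. coli through a ColE1/pUC-type origin and the ampicillin resistance gene (bla) with its own promoter. It was derived from pFA6a-6xGLY-3xFLAG-hphMX4 by replacing the 6xGly/3xFLAG segment with a TEV site, 6xGly linker and 12xHis tag. The short rop, bom and lacI fragments in the feature table are backbone remnants with no evident function here.

The functional module lies between flanking SP6 and T7 promoters, which serve as sequencing primer sites. It consists of a TEV protease cleavage site, the six-glycine linker and the 12xHis tag, followed by the S. cerevisiae ADH1 transcription terminator and the hphMX cassette conferring hygromycin resistance in yeast. The feature table annotates the terminator and hphMX but not the small TEV/Gly/His coding segment, which presumably occupies the gap between the SP6 promoter and the terminator.

The module is amplified with primers carrying about 50 nt of homology to the target locus, and the linear product integrates in frame at the 3' end of an ORF, with transformants selected on hygromycin. The tagged protein can be captured through the His tag and released from the matrix by TEV cleavage. The plasmid belongs to a 36-member set combining TEV or PreScission sites with different tags and markers, so a complex carrying two different tags can be purified in two successive steps. The upstream primer can also be shifted to omit the protease site when only tagging is needed.
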