Addgene plasmid #44081: pTF271 (pFA6a-TEV-6xGly-12xHis-HphMX)
Purpose: (Empty Backbone)
Depositing lab: Tim Formosa. Depositing organization: University of Utah.
Backbone
  Vector backbone: pFA6a-6xGLY-3xFLAG-hphMX4 (Addgene plasmid # 20755)
  Backbone manufacturer: Mark Hochstrasser lab (Yale Univeristy, New Haven, CT) (PMID: 19243080)
  Backbone size (bp): 4477
  Modifications to backbone: 6xGly/3xFlag replaced with TEV/6xGly/12xHis
  Vector type: PCR-based yeast C-terminal tagging
  Selectable markers: Hygromycin
  Tag / fusion protein: TEV protease site (C terminal on backbone); 6xGly linker (C terminal on backbone); 12xHis tag (C terminal on backbone); ADH1 transcription terminator (C terminal on backbone); HphMX casette (C terminal on backbone)
Growth in bacteria
  Bacterial resistance: Ampicillin, 100 μg/mL
  Growth temperature: 37°C
  Growth strain: DH5alpha
  Copy number: Unknown
Gene/Insert
  Cloning method: Ligation Independent Cloning
  Sequencing primers: 5′ Sp6; 3′ T7
Resource information
  A portion of this plasmid was derived from a plasmid made by: Backbone pFA6a-6xGLY-3xFLAG-hphMX4 from Mark Hochstrasser lab (Yale Univeristy, New Haven, CT) via Addgene (Plasmid no. 20755)
Terms and licenses: Academic/Nonprofit Terms; Industry Terms: Not Available to Industry
Depositor comments: The depositing lab has constructed and deposited here 36 plasmids that can be used to generate linear PCR products to fuse to the 3' end of an ORF in the yeast genome and add (TEV or PreScission protease site) - 6X Gly linker - (12X His, 2X Strep, 3X FLAG, Protein A, or V5) - ADH1 transcription terminator - (KanMX, HphMX, or His3MX). Six plasmids (Addgene plasmids 44062, 44068, 44074, 44080, 44086, and 44092) have no epitope/purification tag and so can be used to add an alternate tag by standard cloning into unique XhoI-KpnI-XbaI sites, if desired. The other 30 plasmids are all of the possible combinations of the protease site - tag - marker options listed above. After fusion, the modified protein can then be followed with the epitope or purified using the tag and released from the matrix with the protease site. The constructs were designed with one of two different protease sites to allow a complex with two different tags to be purified in two successive steps, using each protease to release the complex from each purification matrix. The schematic diagram (see attached above) represents the format of the constructs and shows the proper scheme for producing the desired PCR products (see also below). If only epitope tagging is needed, the upstream primer can be adjusted to skip the protease site (see example below). Construction: DS5421 (pFA6a-6xGLY-3XFLAG-HIS3MX6 (Addgene Plasmid #20753), DS5422 (pFA6a-6xGLY-3XFLAG-KanMX) (Addgene Plasmid #20754), or DS5423 (pFA6a-6xGLY-3XFLAG-HphMX) (Addgene Plasmid #20755) (corresponding to each selection marker) was digested with AscI and PacI to release 3XFlag and replace it with TEV or PreScision sites followed by 6xGly and an XhoI-KpnI-XbaI linker. Affinity tags were constructed by PCR or by annealing oligos to fit into the XhoI-XbaI gap. This includes 12xHis, 2xStrep II, 3xFLAG, PrtA (2 repeats as found in pBS1479), and V5. Each tag was inserted into each base vector, making 30 templates with all combinations of protease site, tag, and selectable marker. PCR amplification: These two primers (along with 50 nt of homology to the targets at the 5' ends) will amplify the desired product from any of the constructs (the reading frame for P1 is important – alternating codons bracketed). P1 5’-(homology)...[CGA]CGG[ATC]CCC[GGG]TTA[ATT]AAC-3’ P2 5’-(homology)...GATATCATCGATGAATTCGAGCTCGTTT-3’ If only epitope tagging is needed, the upstream primer can be adjusted to skip the protease site. As an example, for the V5-tag-containing constructs, usage of the following primer (5’-(homology)... GGTGGAGGCTCTAGAGGTAAGCCAATTCCA-3’) in place of P1 will omit the protease cleavage site and add only 3xGly and V5 (GGGSR-V5-Stop).
How to cite: pTF271 (pFA6a-TEV-6xGly-12xHis-HphMX) was a gift from Tim Formosa (Addgene plasmid # 44081 ; http://n2t.net/addgene:44081 ; RRID:Addgene_44081)
