>Addgene plasmid #44081 | pTF271 (pFA6a-TEV-6xGly-12xHis-HphMX) | addgene partial sequence | sequence record 62160 | Sp6 5'-ATTTAGGTGACACTATAG-3'
GCTGCAGGTCGACGGATCCCCGGGTTAATTAACGAGAATTTATACTTCCAAGGTTCTGGTGGAGGCGGTG
GAGGCTCTAGACATCACCACCATCATCACCACCATCATCATCACCATTGACTCGAGGCGCGCCACTTCTA
AATAAGCGAATTTCTTATGATTTATGATTTTTATTATTAAATAAGTTATAAAAAAAATAAGTGTATACAA
ATTTTAAAGTGACTCTTAGGTTTTAAAACGAAAATTCTTATTCTTGAGTAACTCTTTCCTGTAGGTCAGG
TTGCTTTCTCAGGTATAGTATGAGGTCGCTCTTATTGACCACACCTCTACCGGCAGATCCGCTAGGGATA
ACAGGGTAATATAGATCTGTTTAGCTTGCCTCGTCCCCGCCGGGTCACCCGGCCAGCGACATGGAGGCCC
AGAATACCCTCCTTGACAGTCTTGACGTGCGCAGCTCAGGGGCATGATGTGACTGTCGCCCGTACATTTA
GCCCATACATCCCCATGTATAATCATTTGCATCCATACATTTTGATGGCCGCACGGCGCGAAGCAAAAAT
TACGGCTCCTCGCTGCGGACCTGCGAGCAGGGAAACGCTCCCCTCACAGACGCGTTGAATTGTCCCCACG
CCGCGCCCCTGTAGAGAAATATAAAAGGTTAGGATTTGCCACTGAGGTTCTTCTTTCATATACTTCCTTT
TAAAATCTTGCTAGGATACAGTTCTCACATCACATCCGAACATAAACAACCATGGGTAAAAAGCCTGAAC
TCACCGCGACGTCTGTCGAGAAGTTTCTGATCGAAAAGTTCGACAGCGTCTCCGACCTGATGCAGCTCTC
GGAGGGCGAAGAATCTCGTGCTTTCAGCTTCGATGTAGGAGGGCGTGGATATGTCCTGCGGGTAAATAGC
TGCGCCGA
